Addgene plasmid #239765: pcDNA3.1(+)_Nav1.6(WT, Y371C)-HA
Purpose: Expresses TTX-resistant (Y371C) variant of mouse Nav1.6WT with a C-terminal HA tag in mammalian cells.
Depositing lab: Ivana Nikić-Spiegel. Depositing organization: Universitaetsklinikum Tuebingen. Publication: Direct fluorescent labeling of NF186 and NaV1.6 in living primary neurons using bioorthogonal click chemistry. Stajkovic N, Liu Y, Arsic A, Meng N, Lyu H, Zhang N, Grimm D, Lerche H, Nikic-Spiegel I. J Cell Sci. 2023 Jun 15;136(12):jcs260600. doi: 10.1242/jcs.260600. Epub 2023 Jun 28. PubMed 37288813.
Backbone
  Vector backbone: pcDNA3.1(+)-P2A-eGFP (P2A-eGFP was replaced by the HA tag)
  Vector type: Mammalian Expression
Growth in bacteria
  Bacterial resistance: Ampicillin, 100 μg/mL
  Growth temperature: 30°C
  Growth strain: XL10 Gold
  Growth instructions: Growth temperature: 27-28 °C. All the steps involving propagation of Nav1.6 in bacteria were performed at 27-28 °C to avoid the introduction of additional mutations and rearrangements of Scn8a (details are provided in Stajkovic et al., 2023).
  Copy number: High Copy
Gene/Insert
  Gene/Insert name: Scn8a
  Species: M. musculus (mouse)
  Mutation: Y371C
  Entrez Gene: Scn8a (a.k.a. C630029C19Rik, NaCh6, Nav1.6, dmu, med, mnd-2, mnd2, nmf2, nmf335, nmf58, nur14, seal)
  Promoter: CMV
  Tag / fusion protein: HA-tag (C terminal on backbone)
  Cloning method: Restriction Enzyme; 5′ cloning site Unknown (unknown if destroyed)
Resource information
  A portion of this plasmid was derived from a plasmid made by: GenScript
Terms and licenses: Academic/Nonprofit Terms; Industry Terms: Not Available to Industry
Depositor comments: A portion of this plasmid was derived from a plasmid made by GenScript.
How to cite: pcDNA3.1(+)_Nav1.6(WT, Y371C)-HA was a gift from Ivana Nikić-Spiegel (Addgene plasmid # 239765 ; http://n2t.net/addgene:239765 ; RRID:Addgene_239765)
