[The description below was written by a language model from this plasmid's Addgene catalogue record and pLannotate feature annotations shown in this document.]
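Description:
pcDNA3.1(+)_Nav1.6(WT, Y371C)-HA is an 11.4 kb mammalian expression plasmid built on a pcDNA3.1(+)-P2A-eGFP backbone in which the P2A-eGFP module was replaced by an HA epitope tag. It replicates in E. coli from a high-copy ColE1/pUC-type origin and is selected with ampicillin through the β-lactamase gene and its own promoter. An f1 origin is also present. For selection in mammalian cells the backbone carries a neomycin phosphotransferase cassette driven by the SV40 enhancer/early promoter and terminated by the SV40 poly(A) signal. The short HIV-1 LTR, ble, lacI and extra SV40 promoter fragments in the automated annotation are small partial matches and probably not functional elements.

The payload is the mouse Scn8a coding sequence, which encodes the voltage-gated sodium channel alpha subunit Nav1.6. The human CMV immediate-early enhancer and promoter sit upstream of it and the bovine growth hormone polyadenylation signal downstream. A T7 promoter lies between the CMV promoter and the open reading frame. The channel is otherwise wild type but carries the Y371C substitution, which the record describes as conferring tetrodotoxin resistance. In principle this allows the expressed channel to be told apart from endogenous TTX-sensitive sodium currents. The C-terminal HA tag is not called separately in the feature table, but it would allow antibody detection of the channel. The depositor notes that Scn8a is prone to mutation and rearrangement during bacterial propagation. The associated publication concerns direct fluorescent labeling of Nav1.6 and NF186 in living primary neurons by bioorthogonal click chemistry. The record does not state this wild-type construct's specific role in that work.
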