Features (pLannotate 1.2.2; 20 found; start..end, strand, type, name):
     28..80      -  misc_feature   bom (fragment): basis of mobility region from pBR322
    235..614     +  enhancer       CMV enhancer: human cytomegalovirus immediate early enhancer
    615..818     +  promoter       CMV promoter: human cytomegalovirus (CMV) immediate early promoter
    814..847     +  LTR            5' LTR (truncated) (fragment): truncated 5' long terminal repeat (LTR) from HIV-1
    863..881     +  promoter       T7 promoter: promoter for bacteriophage T7 RNA polymerase
    964..6897    +  CDS            Scn8a: SCN8A_MOUSE - Also known as Nbna1. Experimental evidence at protein level: Swiss-Prot protein existence level 1. Mediates the voltage-dependent sodium ion permeability of excitable membranes. Assuming opened or closed conformations in response to the voltage difference across the membrane, the protein forms a sodium-selective channel through which Na(+) ions may pass in accordance with their electrochemical gradient. In macrophages, isoform 5 may participate in the control of podosome and invadopodia formation. From Mus musculus (Mouse).
   6965..7189    +  polyA_signal   bGH poly(A) signal: bovine growth hormone polyadenylation signal
   7193..7214    +  promoter       SV40 promoter (fragment): SV40 enhancer and early promoter
   7235..7663    +  rep_origin     f1 ori (sequence partly withheld): f1 bacteriophage origin of replication; arrow indicates direction of (+) strand synthesis
   7677..8006    +  promoter       SV40 promoter: SV40 enhancer and early promoter
   8073..8864    +  CDS            neo: KKA2_KLEPN - Also known as kan, nptII. Experimental evidence at protein level: Swiss-Prot protein existence level 1. Resistance to kanamycin, neomycin, paromomycin, ribostamycin, butirosin and gentamicin B. From Klebsiella pneumoniae.
   8888..9046    +  CDS            ble (fragment): BLE_KLEPN - Experimental evidence at protein level: Swiss-Prot protein existence level 1. Binding protein with a strong affinity to the bleomycin family of antibiotics. Binds to CL990; an antimitotic-antibiotic compound. From Klebsiella pneumoniae.
   9041..9162    +  polyA_signal   SV40 poly(A) signal: SV40 polyadenylation signal
   9233..9255    -  protein_bind   lac operator (fragment): The lac repressor binds to the lac operator to inhibit transcription in E. coli. This inhibition can be relieved by adding lactose or isopropyl-β-D-thiogalactopyranoside (IPTG). lac repressor encoded by lacI
   9259..9289    -  promoter       lac promoter: promoter for the E. coli lac operon
   9304..9325    -  protein_bind   CAP binding site: CAP binding activates transcription in the presence of cAMP. E. coli catabolite activator protein
   9338..9430    -  CDS            lacI (fragment): lac repressor; lacI; The lac repressor binds to the lac operator to inhibit transcription in E. coli. This inhibition can be relieved by adding lactose or isopropyl-β-D-thiogalactopyranoside (IPTG).
   9613..10201   -  rep_origin     ori: high-copy-number ColE1/pMB1/pBR322/pUC origin of replication
  10372..11232   -  CDS            AmpR: β-lactamase; bla; confers resistance to ampicillin, carbenicillin, and related antibiotics
  11233..11337   -  promoter       AmpR promoter: bla
>Addgene plasmid #239765 | pcDNA3.1(+)_Nav1.6(WT, Y371C)-HA | addgene full sequence | sequence record 477103 | Addgene NGS Result
GACGGATCGGGAGATCTCCCGATCCCCTATGGTGCACTCTCAGTACAATCTGCTCTGATGCCGCATAGTT
AAGCCAGTATCTGCTCCCTGCTTGTGTGTTGGAGGTCGCTGAGTAGTGCGCGAGCAAAATTTAAGCTACA
ACAAGGCAAGGCTTGACCGACAATTGCATGAAGAATCTGCTTAGGGTTAGGCGTTTTGCGCTGCTTCGCG
ATGTACGGGCCAGATATACGCGTTGACATTGATTATTGACTAGTTATTAATAGTAATCAATTACGGGGTC
ATTAGTTCATAGCCCATATATGGAGTTCCGCGTTACATAACTTACGGTAAATGGCCCGCCTGGCTGACCG
CCCAACGACCCCCGCCCATTGACGTCAATAATGACGTATGTTCCCATAGTAACGCCAATAGGGACTTTCC
ATTGACGTCAATGGGTGGAGTATTTACGGTAAACTGCCCACTTGGCAGTACATCAAGTGTATCATATGCC
AAGTACGCCCCCTATTGACGTCAATGACGGTAAATGGCCCGCCTGGCATTATGCCCAGTACATGACCTTA
TGGGACTTTCCTACTTGGCAGTACATCTACGTATTAGTCATCGCTATTACCATGGTGATGCGGTTTTGGC
AGTACATCAATGGGCGTGGATAGCGGTTTGACTCACGGGGATTTCCAAGTCTCCACCCCATTGACGTCAA
TGGGAGTTTGTTTTGGCACCAAAATCAACGGGACTTTCCAAAATGTCGTAACAACTCCGCCCCATTGACG
CAAATGGGCGGTAGGCGTGTACGGTGGGAGGTCTATATAAGCAGAGCTCTCTGGCTAACTAGAGAACCCA
CTGCTTACTGGCTTATCGAAATTAATACGACTCACTATAGGGAGACCCAAGCTGGCTAGCGTTTAAACTT
AAGCTTGGTACCGAGCTCGGATCCACTAGTCCAGTGTGGTGGAATTCGCCACCATGGCTGCACGGCTGCT
GGCACCTCCTGGCCCCGATTCCTTTAAGCCTTTCACACCTGAGAGCCTGGCTAACATCGAGAGAAGAATT
GCCGAGTCCAAGCTGAAGAAGCCTCCCAAGGCCGATGGCTCTCACAGAGAGGACGACGAGGATTCTAAGC
CTAAGCCCAATAGCGATCTGGAGGCCGGCAAGTCCCTGCCTTTCATCTACGGCGACATCCCACAGGGCCT
GGTGGCCGTGCCACTGGAGGACTTTGACCCCTATTACCTGACCCAGAAGACATTTGTGGTGCTGAATCGG
GGCAAGACACTGTTCCGCTTCTCTGCCACCCCCGCCCTGTATATCCTGTCCCCTTTCAACCTGATCCGCA
GAATCGCCATCAAGATCCTGATCCACTCCGTGTTCTCTATGATCATCATGTGCACAATCCTGACCAATTG
CGTGTTCATGACCTTCTCCAATCCACCAGAGTGGAGCAAGAATGTGGAGTACACCTTCACAGGCATCTAC
ACCTTTGAGTCTCTGGTGAAGATCATCGCCCGGGGCTTTTGCATCGACGGCTTCACCTTTCTGAGAGACC
CATGGAACTGGCTGGACTTTAGCGTGATCATGATGGCCTACATCACCGAGTTTGTGAATCTGGGCAACGT
GAGCGCCCTGCGGACATTCCGGGTGCTGCGCGCCCTGAAGACCATCTCTGTGATCCCTGGCCTGAAGACA
ATCGTGGGCGCCCTGATCCAGTCCGTGAAGAAGCTGTCCGACGTGATGATCCTGACCGTGTTCTGCCTGT
CCGTGTTTGCCCTGATCGGCCTGCAGCTGTTCATGGGCAACCTGAGGAACAAGTGCGTGGTGTGGCCAAT
CAACTTTAATGAGAGCTATCTGGAGAACGGCACCAGAGGCTTCGATTGGGAGGAGTACATCAACAACAAG
ACCAATTTCTATATGGTGCCTGGCATGCTGGAGCCACTGCTGTGCGGCAACTCCTCTGATGCCGGCCAGT
GCCCCGAGGGCTTTCAGTGCATGAAGGCCGGCAGAAATCCTAATTATGGCTACACCTCTTTTGACACCTT
TTCCTGGGCCTTTCTGGCCCTGTTCAGACTGATGACCCAGGACTGCTGGGAGAACCTGTACCAGCTGACC
CTGAGAGCCGCCGGCAAGACCTACATGATCTTCTTTGTGCTGGTAATCTTCGTGGGCTCCTTCTACCTGG
TGAACCTGATCCTGGCCGTGGTGGCCATGGCCTACGAGGAGCAGAACCAGGCCACCCTGGAGGAGGCCGA
GCAGAAGGAGGCCGAGTTCAAGGCCATGCTGGAGCAGCTGAAGAAGCAGCAGGAGGAGGCCCAGGCCGCC
GCCATGGCCACATCCGCCGGCACCGTGAGCGAGGACGCCATCGAGGAGGAGGGCGAGGATGGCGTGGGCT
CCCCCCGGTCTTCTAGCGAGCTGTCCAAGCTGTCCTCTAAGTCCGCCAAGGAGAGGCGGAATCGGAGAAA
GAAGCGGAAGCAGAAGGAGCTGTCCGAGGGCGAGGAGAAGGGCGATCCAGAGAAGGTGTTCAAGAGCGAG
TCCGAGGATGGCATGAGACGGAAGGCCTTTCGCCTGCCTGACAATAGAATCGGCAGGAAGTTTTCCATCA
TGAATCAGAGCCTGCTGTCCATCCCTGGCAGCCCTTTCCTGTCCCGGCACAATTCCAAGTCCAGCATCTT
CTCTTTTCGCGGCCCTGGCAGATTCCGCGATCCAGGCTCCGAGAACGAGTTTGCCGATGACGAGCACAGC
ACCGTGGAGGAGTCCGAGGGCCGGAGAGACTCCCTGTTTATCCCTATCCGCGCCCGGGAGCGCAGATCCT
CTTACTCCGGCTACTCCGGCTATTCTCAGTGCTCCAGATCTTCTCGGATCTTTCCATCTCTGCGGAGATC
CGTGAAGAGAAACTCCACCGTGGACTGTAATGGCGTGGTGAGCCTGATCGGCCCCGGCTCCCACATCGGC
AGACTGCTGCCAGAGGCCACCACCGAGGTGGAGATCAAGAAGAAGGGGCCTGGCAGCCTGCTGGTGTCTA
TGGAGCAGCTGGCCAGCTATGGCAGAAAGGACCGGATCAATTCTATCATGTCCGTGGTGACAAACACCCT
GGTGGAGGAGCTGGAGGAGTCCCAGAGGAAGTGTCCCCCATGTTGGTACAAGTTTGCCAATACATTTCTG
ATCTGGGAGTGTCACCCATATTGGATCAAGCTGAAGGAGATCGTGAATCTGATCGTGATGGACCCATTCG
TGGATCTGGCCATCACAATCTGCATCGTGCTGAACACCCTGTTTATGGCCATGGAGCACCACCCCATGAC
ACCACAGTTTGAGCACGTGCTGGCCGTGGGCAATCTGGTGTTCACCGGCATCTTTACCGCCGAGATGTTC
CTGAAGCTGATCGCCATGGACCCATACTACTATTTTCAGGAGGGCTGGAATATCTTCGATGGCTTTATCG
TGAGCCTGTCCCTGATGGAGCTGGGCCTGGCCGATGTGGAGGGCCTGTCTGTGCTGCGCAGCTTTCGGCT
GCTGCGCGTGTTCAAGCTGGCCAAGAGCTGGCCAACCCTGAATATGCTGATCAAGATCATCGGCAACTCC
GTGGGCGCCCTGGGCAATCTGACCCTGGTGCTGGCCATCATCGTGTTCATCTTTGCCGTGGTGGGCATGC
AGCTGTTCGGCAAGTCCTACAAGGAGTGCGTGTGCAAGATCTCCCAGGAGTGTAAGCTGCCACGGTGGCA
CATGAACGATTTCTTTCACTCTTTCCTGATCGTGTTCCGGGTGCTGTGCGGCGAGTGGATCGAGACCATG
TGGGACTGCATGGAGGTGGCCGGCCAGGCCATGTGCCTGATCGTGTTCATGATGGTAATGGTAATCGGCA
ATCTGGTGGTGCTGAATCTGTTCCTGGCCCTGCTGCTGTCTTCTTTTAGCGCCGACAACCTGGCCGCCAC
AGACGATGACGGCGAGATGAATAACCTGCAGATCTCCGTGATCAGAATCAAGAAGGGCGTGGCCTGGGCC
AAGGTGAAGGTGCACGCCTTTATGCAGGCCCACTTTAAGCAGAGGGAGGCCGATGAGGTGAAGCCACTGG
ACGAGCTGTACGAGAAGAAGGCCAATTGTATCGCCAACCACACAGGCGTGGATATACACCGCAATGGCGA
TTTCCAGAAGAACGGCAATGGCACCACCTCCGGCATCGGCTCCTCTGTGGAGAAGTACATCATCGACGAG
GACCACATGTCCTTCATCAATAATCCAAATCTGACCGTGCGGGTGCCTATCGCCGTGGGCGAGTCTGACT
TTGAGAATCTGAACACCGAGGACGTGTCCAGCGAGTCCGACCCAGAGGGCTCCAAGGACAAGCTGGATGA
TACATCCTCTAGCGAGGGCTCTACCATCGACATCAAGCCTGAGGTGGAGGAGGTGCCTGTGGAGCAGCCA
GAGGAGTACCTGGACCCTGATGCCTGTTTCACCGAGGGCTGCGTGCAGAGATTCAAGTGCTGTCAGGTGA
ACATCGAGGAGGGCCTGGGCAAGTCTTGGTGGATACTGCGGAAGACATGCTTCCTGATCGTGGAGCACAA
CTGGTTTGAGACCTTTATCATCTTCATGATCCTGCTGTCCTCCGGCGCCCTGGCCTTTGAGGACATCTAT
ATCGAGCAGAGAAAGACCATCAGAACCATCCTGGAGTACGCCGACAAGGTGTTCACATATATCTTTATCC
TGGAGATGCTGCTGAAGTGGACCGCCTACGGCTTTGTGAAGTTCTTTACCAATGCCTGGTGCTGGCTGGA
CTTTCTGATCGTGGCCGTGTCTCTGGTGTCCCTGATCGCCAACGCCCTGGGCTATTCTGAGCTGGGCGCC
ATCAAGTCTCTGAGAACCCTGAGAGCCCTGCGCCCCCTGAGAGCCCTGAGCAGATTTGAGGGCATGAGGG
TGGTGGTGAATGCCCTGGTGGGCGCCATCCCTAGCATCATGAACGTGCTGCTGGTGTGCCTGATCTTTTG
GCTGATCTTTTCTATCATGGGCGTGAATCTGTTCGCCGGCAAGTACCACTACTGCTTTAATGAGACCTCC
GAGATCCGGTTCGAGATCGATGAGGTGAACAACAAGACAGACTGTGAGAAGCTGATGGAGGGCAACAATA
CAGAGATCCGGTGGAAGAATGTGAAGATCAATTTCGATAACGTGGGCGCCGGCTACCTGGCCCTGCTGCA
GGTGGCCACCTTTAAGGGCTGGATGGATATAATGTACGCCGCCGTGGATTCCCGCAAGCCCGATGAGCAG
CCAGACTATGAGGGCAACATCTACATGTACATCTATTTCGTGATCTTCATCATCTTCGGCAGCTTTTTCA
CCCTGAATCTGTTTATCGGCGTGATCATCGATAACTTCAACCAGCAGAAGAAGAAGTTCGGCGGCCAGGA
CATCTTCATGACAGAGGAGCAGAAGAAGTACTATAACGCCATGAAGAAGCTGGGCTCCAAGAAGCCTCAG
AAGCCAATCCCTAGACCACTGAATAAGATCCAGGGCATCGTGTTCGACTTCGTGACCCAGCAGGCCTTTG
ACATCGTGATCATGATGCTGATCTGTCTGAACATGGTGACCATGATGGTGGAGACAGATACCCAGTCCAA
GCAGATGGAGAATATCCTGTATTGGATCAACCTGGTGTTTGTGATCTTTTTCACATGTGAGTGCGTGCTG
AAGATGTTCGCCCTGCGCCACTATTATTTCACAATCGGCTGGAACATCTTTGACTTCGTGGTGGTAATCC
TGTCTATCGTGGGCATGTTTCTGGCCGACATCATCGAGAAGTACTTCGTGAGCCCAACACTGTTCAGAGT
GATCCGGCTGGCCAGGATCGGCAGAATCCTGCGGCTGATCAAGGGCGCCAAGGGCATCAGAACCCTGCTG
TTCGCCCTGATGATGTCTCTGCCAGCCCTGTTCAATATCGGCCTGCTGCTGTTTCTGGTAATGTTCATCT
TTTCCATCTTTGGCATGTCCAACTTCGCCTATGTGAAGCACGAGGCCGGCATCGATGATATGTTTAACTT
CGAGACATTCGGCAACTCCATGATCTGTCTGTTCCAGATCACCACCTCTGCCGGCTGGGATGGCCTGCTG
CTGCCTATCCTGAATAGACCACCAGATTGTAGCCTGGATAAGGAGCACCCTGGCAGCGGCTTCAAGGGCG
ATTGTGGCAATCCTTCCGTGGGCATCTTCTTCTTCGTGTCCTACATCATCATCTCTTTCCTGATCGTGGT
GAACATGTACATCGCCATCATCCTGGAGAATTTCTCTGTGGCCACCGAGGAGTCTGCCGACCCACTGTCT
GAGGATGACTTCGAGACCTTCTATGAGATCTGGGAGAAGTTTGACCCTGATGCCACCCAGTTTATCGAGT
ATTGCAAGCTGGCCGACTTTGCCGACGCCCTGGAGCACCCACTGAGAGTGCCAAAGCCAAATACCATCGA
GCTGATCGCCATGGATCTGCCCATGGTGAGCGGCGATAGAATCCACTGCCTGGACATCCTGTTTGCCTTC
ACAAAGAGAGTGCTGGGCGATAGCGGCGAGCTGGACATCCTGAGGCAGCAGATGGAGGAGAGGTTCGTGG
CCTCTAACCCCAGCAAGGTGTCCTACGAGCCTATCACCACAACCCTGCGGAGAAAGCAGGAGGAGGTGTC
CGCCGTGGTGCTGCAGAGAGCCTACAGAGGCCACCTGGCCCGGAGAGGCTTTATCTGCAGAAAGATCACC
TCCAACAAGCTGGAGAATGGCGGCACCCACCGCGAGAAGAAGGAGTCTACCCCCTCTACCGCCAGCCTGC
CTTCCTACGACTCCGTGACCAAGCCAGATAAGGAGAAGCAGCAGCGCGCAGAGGAGGGACGGAGAGAAAG
AGCTAAGAGACAGAAAGAAGTGAGAGAGTCAAAGTGCTCTAGATACCCATACGACGTCCCAGACTACGCT
TAAGGGCCCGTTTAAACCCGCTGATCAGCCTCGACTGTGCCTTCTAGTTGCCAGCCATCTGTTGTTTGCC
CCTCCCCCGTGCCTTCCTTGACCCTGGAAGGTGCCACTCCCACTGTCCTTTCCTAATAAAATGAGGAAAT
TGCATCGCATTGTCTGAGTAGGTGTCATTCTATTCTGGGGGGTGGGGTGGGGCAGGACAGCAAGGGGGAG
GATTGGGAAGACAATAGCAGGCATGCTGGGGATGCGGTGGGCTCTATGGCTTCTGAGGCGGAAAGAACCA
GCTGGGGCTCTAGGGGGTATCCCC
[124 nt withheld, positions 7235-7358]
C
[91 nt withheld, positions 7360-7450]
A
[49 nt withheld, positions 7452-7500]
CCTTTGACGTTGGAGTCCACGTTCTTT
[37 nt withheld, positions 7528-7564]
ACCCTATCTCGGTCTATTCTTTTGATTTATAAGGGATTTTGCCGATTTCGGCCTATTGGTTAAAAAATGA
GCTGATTTAACAAAAATTTAACGCGAATTAATTCTGTGGAATGTGTGTCAGTTAGGGTGTGGAAAGTCCC
CAGGCTCCCCAGCAGGCAGAAGTATGCAAAGCATGCATCTCAATTAGTCAGCAACCAGGTGTGGAAAGTC
CCCAGGCTCCCCAGCAGGCAGAAGTATGCAAAGCATGCATCTCAATTAGTCAGCAACCATAGTCCCGCCC
CTAACTCCGCCCATCCCGCCCCTAACTCCGCCCAGTTCCGCCCATTCTCCGCCCCATGGCTGACTAATTT
TTTTTATTTATGCAGAGGCCGAGGCCGCCTCTGCCTCTGAGCTATTCCAGAAGTAGTGAGGAGGCTTTTT
TGGAGGCCTAGGCTTTTGCAAAAAGCTCCCGGGAGCTTGTATATCCATTTTCGGATCTGATCAAGAGACA
GGATGAGGATCGTTTCGCATGATTGAACAAGATGGATTGCACGCAGGTTCTCCGGCCGCTTGGGTGGAGA
GGCTATTCGGCTATGACTGGGCACAACAGACAATCGGCTGCTCTGATGCCGCCGTGTTCCGGCTGTCAGC
GCAGGGGCGCCCGGTTCTTTTTGTCAAGACCGACCTGTCCGGTGCCCTGAATGAACTGCAGGACGAGGCA
GCGCGGCTATCGTGGCTGGCCACGACGGGCGTTCCTTGCGCAGCTGTGCTCGACGTTGTCACTGAAGCGG
GAAGGGACTGGCTGCTATTGGGCGAAGTGCCGGGGCAGGATCTCCTGTCATCTCACCTTGCTCCTGCCGA
GAAAGTATCCATCATGGCTGATGCAATGCGGCGGCTGCATACGCTTGATCCGGCTACCTGCCCATTCGAC
CACCAAGCGAAACATCGCATCGAGCGAGCACGTACTCGGATGGAAGCCGGTCTTGTCGATCAGGATGATC
TGGACGAAGAGCATCAGGGGCTCGCGCCAGCCGAACTGTTCGCCAGGCTCAAGGCGCGCATGCCCGACGG
CGAGGATCTCGTCGTGACCCATGGCGATGCCTGCTTGCCGAATATCATGGTGGAAAATGGCCGCTTTTCT
GGATTCATCGACTGTGGCCGGCTGGGTGTGGCGGACCGCTATCAGGACATAGCGTTGGCTACCCGTGATA
TTGCTGAAGAGCTTGGCGGCGAATGGGCTGACCGCTTCCTCGTGCTTTACGGTATCGCCGCTCCCGATTC
GCAGCGCATCGCCTTCTATCGCCTTCTTGACGAGTTCTTCTGAGCGGGACTCTGGGGTTCGAAATGACCG
ACCAAGCGACGCCCAACCTGCCATCACGAGATTTCGATTCCACCGCCGCCTTCTATGAAAGGTTGGGCTT
CGGAATCGTTTTCCGGGACGCCGGCTGGATGATCCTCCAGCGCGGGGATCTCATGCTGGAGTTCTTCGCC
CACCCCAACTTGTTTATTGCAGCTTATAATGGTTACAAATAAAGCAATAGCATCACAAATTTCACAAATA
AAGCATTTTTTTCACTGCATTCTAGTTGTGGTTTGTCCAAACTCATCAATGTATCTTATCATGTCTGTAT
ACCGTCGACCTCTAGCTAGAGCTTGGCGTAATCATGGTCATAGCTGTTTCCTGTGTGAAATTGTTATCCG
CTCACAATTCCACACAACATACGAGCCGGAAGCATAAAGTGTAAAGCCTGGGGTGCCTAATGAGTGAGCT
AACTCACATTAATTGCGTTGCGCTCACTGCCCGCTTTCCAGTCGGGAAACCTGTCGTGCCAGCTGCATTA
ATGAATCGGCCAACGCGCGGGGAGAGGCGGTTTGCGTATTGGGCGCTCTTCCGCTTCCTCGCTCACTGAC
TCGCTGCGCTCGGTCGTTCGGCTGCGGCGAGCGGTATCAGCTCACTCAAAGGCGGTAATACGGTTATCCA
CAGAATCAGGGGATAACGCAGGAAAGAACATGTGAGCAAAAGGCCAGCAAAAGGCCAGGAACCGTAAAAA
GGCCGCGTTGCTGGCGTTTTTCCATAGGCTCCGCCCCCCTGACGAGCATCACAAAAATCGACGCTCAAGT
CAGAGGTGGCGAAACCCGACAGGACTATAAAGATACCAGGCGTTTCCCCCTGGAAGCTCCCTCGTGCGCT
CTCCTGTTCCGACCCTGCCGCTTACCGGATACCTGTCCGCCTTTCTCCCTTCGGGAAGCGTGGCGCTTTC
TCATAGCTCACGCTGTAGGTATCTCAGTTCGGTGTAGGTCGTTCGCTCCAAGCTGGGCTGTGTGCACGAA
CCCCCCGTTCAGCCCGACCGCTGCGCCTTATCCGGTAACTATCGTCTTGAGTCCAACCCGGTAAGACACG
ACTTATCGCCACTGGCAGCAGCCACTGGTAACAGGATTAGCAGAGCGAGGTATGTAGGCGGTGCTACAGA
GTTCTTGAAGTGGTGGCCTAACTACGGCTACACTAGAAGAACAGTATTTGGTATCTGCGCTCTGCTGAAG
CCAGTTACCTTCGGAAAAAGAGTTGGTAGCTCTTGATCCGGCAAACAAACCACCGCTGGTAGCGGTGGTT
TTTTTGTTTGCAAGCAGCAGATTACGCGCAGAAAAAAAGGATCTCAAGAAGATCCTTTGATCTTTTCTAC
GGGGTCTGACGCTCAGTGGAACGAAAACTCACGTTAAGGGATTTTGGTCATGAGATTATCAAAAAGGATC
TTCACCTAGATCCTTTTAAATTAAAAATGAAGTTTTAAATCAATCTAAAGTATATATGAGTAAACTTGGT
CTGACAGTTACCAATGCTTAATCAGTGAGGCACCTATCTCAGCGATCTGTCTATTTCGTTCATCCATAGT
TGCCTGACTCCCCGTCGTGTAGATAACTACGATACGGGAGGGCTTACCATCTGGCCCCAGTGCTGCAATG
ATACCGCGAGACCCACGCTCACCGGCTCCAGATTTATCAGCAATAAACCAGCCAGCCGGAAGGGCCGAGC
GCAGAAGTGGTCCTGCAACTTTATCCGCCTCCATCCAGTCTATTAATTGTTGCCGGGAAGCTAGAGTAAG
TAGTTCGCCAGTTAATAGTTTGCGCAACGTTGTTGCCATTGCTACAGGCATCGTGGTGTCACGCTCGTCG
TTTGGTATGGCTTCATTCAGCTCCGGTTCCCAACGATCAAGGCGAGTTACATGATCCCCCATGTTGTGCA
AAAAAGCGGTTAGCTCCTTCGGTCCTCCGATCGTTGTCAGAAGTAAGTTGGCCGCAGTGTTATCACTCAT
GGTTATGGCAGCACTGCATAATTCTCTTACTGTCATGCCATCCGTAAGATGCTTTTCTGTGACTGGTGAG
TACTCAACCAAGTCATTCTGAGAATAGTGTATGCGGCGACCGAGTTGCTCTTGCCCGGCGTCAATACGGG
ATAATACCGCGCCACATAGCAGAACTTTAAAAGTGCTCATCATTGGAAAACGTTCTTCGGGGCGAAAACT
CTCAAGGATCTTACCGCTGTTGAGATCCAGTTCGATGTAACCCACTCGTGCACCCAACTGATCTTCAGCA
TCTTTTACTTTCACCAGCGTTTCTGGGTGAGCAAAAACAGGAAGGCAAAATGCCGCAAAAAAGGGAATAA
GGGCGACACGGAAATGTTGAATACTCATACTCTTCCTTTTTCAATATTATTGAAGCATTTATCAGGGTTA
TTGTCTCATGAGCGGATACATATTTGAATGTATTTAGAAAAATAAACAAATAGGGGTTCCGCGCACATTT
CCCCGAAAAGTGCCACCTGACGTC
